Addgene plasmid #73981: CAG-EGFP-Otx2shRNA1
Purpose: Otx2 shRNA1 (mir155 backbone) was inserted into the 3'UTR of EGFP.
Depositing lab: Connie Cepko. Depositing organization: Harvard Medical School. Publication: A gene regulatory network controls the binary fate decision of rod and bipolar cells in the vertebrate retina. Wang S, Sengel C, Emerson MM, Cepko CL. Dev Cell. 2014 Sep 8;30(5):513-27. doi: 10.1016/j.devcel.2014.07.018. Epub 2014 Aug 21. PubMed 25155555.
Backbone
  Vector backbone: pCAG-EGFP
  Backbone size w/o insert (bp): 5622
  Total vector size (bp): 5686
  Vector type: Mammalian Expression
Growth in bacteria
  Bacterial resistance: Ampicillin, 100 μg/mL
  Growth temperature: 37°C
  Growth strain: DH5alpha
  Copy number: Unknown
Gene/Insert
  Gene/Insert name: shRNA that targets the mouse Otx2 gene
  gRNA/shRNA sequence: atccaagcagtcagcattga
  Species: M. musculus (mouse)
  Promoter: CAG
  Cloning method: Gibson Cloning
  Sequencing primers: 5′ ACATGGTCCTGCTGGAGTTC
Terms and licenses: Academic/Nonprofit Terms; Industry Terms: Not Available to Industry
Depositor comments: The shRNA cassette was obtained via the BLOCK-iTTM PolII miR RNAi Express (Life Technologies).
How to cite: CAG-EGFP-Otx2shRNA1 was a gift from Connie Cepko (Addgene plasmid # 73981 ; http://n2t.net/addgene:73981 ; RRID:Addgene_73981)
