[The description below was written by a language model from this plasmid's Addgene catalogue record and pLannotate feature annotations shown in this document.]
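Description:
CAG-EGFP-Otx2shRNA1 is a 5,686 bp mammalian expression plasmid built on the pCAG-EGFP backbone that couples a fluorescent reporter to RNAi knockdown of mouse Otx2. It is propagated in E. coli through a high-copy ColE1/pUC-type origin and selected with ampicillin via the β-lactamase gene and its native promoter. The backbone also carries lac promoter/operator remnants, short lacI fragments, and an SV40 origin of replication with an SV40 poly(A) signal. No mammalian selection marker is annotated.

The expression unit is driven by the composite CAG promoter, annotated here as the CMV immediate-early enhancer, the chicken β-actin promoter and a chimeric chicken β-actin/rabbit β-globin intron, which together give strong, broadly active Pol II transcription. This drives EGFP, and directly downstream of the EGFP stop codon, in the 3' UTR, sits a short hairpin against Otx2 embedded between 5' and 3' miR-155 flanking sequences. The hairpin itself occupies the unannotated gap between those flanks. The transcript ends at a rabbit β-globin polyadenylation signal, and the short HBB "CDS" hits are most likely β-globin exon remnants of the cassette rather than expressed proteins. The miR-155 scaffold, taken from a commercial Pol II miR RNAi system and inserted by Gibson cloning, lets the hairpin be processed by the endogenous microRNA pathway from an mRNA-type transcript. A single promoter therefore yields both the silencing RNA and EGFP, so fluorescence marks the cells that express the shRNA. The associated publication concerns the gene regulatory network that controls the choice between rod and bipolar cell fate in the vertebrate retina, which is consistent with use for Otx2 loss-of-function experiments in labelled retinal cells.
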