Features (pLannotate 1.2.2; 21 found; start..end, strand, type, name):
      4..383     +  enhancer       CMV enhancer: human cytomegalovirus immediate early enhancer
    386..661     +  promoter       chicken β-actin promoter: No description available
    662..1670    +  intron         chimeric intron: chimera between introns from chicken β-actin and rabbit β-globin
   1668..1724    +  CDS            HBB (fragment): HBB_LEPEU - Experimental evidence at protein level: Swiss-Prot protein existence level 1. Involved in oxygen transport from the lung to the various peripheral tissues. From Lepus europaeus (European hare).
   1719..1755    +  misc_feature   MCS (fragment): multiple cloning site
   1769..2488    +  CDS            EGFP: the original enhanced GFP (Yang et al., 1996) mammalian codon-optimized
   2495..2521    +  ncRNA          5' miR-155: sequence upstream of the precursor of mouse miR-155 microRNA (Uva et al., 2013) miRNA
   2585..2623    +  ncRNA          3' miR-155 (fragment): sequence downstream of the precursor of mouse miR-155 microRNA (Uva et al., 2013) miRNA
   2631..2702    +  CDS            HBB (fragment): HBB_PONPY - Experimental evidence at transcript level: Swiss-Prot protein existence level 2. Involved in oxygen transport from the lung to the various peripheral tissues. From Pongo pygmaeus (Bornean orangutan).
   2773..2828    +  polyA_signal   β-globin poly(A) signal: rabbit β-globin polyadenylation signal (Gil and Proudfoot, 1987)
   3213..3229    -  protein_bind   lac operator: The lac repressor binds to the lac operator to inhibit transcription in E. coli. This inhibition can be relieved by adding lactose or isopropyl-β-D-thiogalactopyranoside (IPTG). lac repressor encoded by lacI
   3237..3267    -  promoter       lac promoter: promoter for the E. coli lac operon
   3282..3303    -  protein_bind   CAP binding site: CAP binding activates transcription in the presence of cAMP. E. coli catabolite activator protein
   3316..3355    -  CDS            lacI (fragment): lac repressor; lacI; The lac repressor binds to the lac operator to inhibit transcription in E. coli. This inhibition can be relieved by adding lactose or isopropyl-β-D-thiogalactopyranoside (IPTG).
   3362..3384    +  promoter       SV40 promoter (fragment): SV40 enhancer and early promoter
   3408..3543    +  rep_origin     SV40 ori: SV40 origin of replication
   3563..3697    +  polyA_signal   SV40 poly(A) signal: SV40 polyadenylation signal
   3699..3753    -  CDS            lacI (fragment): lac repressor; lacI; The lac repressor binds to the lac operator to inhibit transcription in E. coli. This inhibition can be relieved by adding lactose or isopropyl-β-D-thiogalactopyranoside (IPTG).
   3936..4524    -  rep_origin     ori: high-copy-number ColE1/pMB1/pBR322/pUC origin of replication
   4695..5555    -  CDS            AmpR: β-lactamase; bla; confers resistance to ampicillin, carbenicillin, and related antibiotics
   5556..5660    -  promoter       AmpR promoter: bla
>Addgene plasmid #73981 | CAG-EGFP-Otx2shRNA1 | depositor full sequence | sequence record 139246 | CAG-EGFP-Otx2shRNA1
GTCGACATTGATTATTGACTAGTTATTAATAGTAATCAATTACGGGGTCATTAGTTCATAGCCCATATAT
GGAGTTCCGCGTTACATAACTTACGGTAAATGGCCCGCCTGGCTGACCGCCCAACGACCCCCGCCCATTG
ACGTCAATAATGACGTATGTTCCCATAGTAACGCCAATAGGGACTTTCCATTGACGTCAATGGGTGGACT
ATTTACGGTAAACTGCCCACTTGGCAGTACATCAAGTGTATCATATGCCAAGTACGCCCCCTATTGACGT
CAATGACGGTAAATGGCCCGCCTGGCATTATGCCCAGTACATGACCTTATGGGACTTTCCTACTTGGCAG
TACATCTACGTATTAGTCATCGCTATTACCATGGGTCGAGGTGAGCCCCACGTTCTGCTTCACTCTCCCC
ATCTCCCCCCCCTCCCCACCCCCAATTTTGTATTTATTTATTTTTTAATTATTTTGTGCAGCGATGGGGG
CGGGGGGGGGGGGGGCGCGCGCCAGGCGGGGCGGGGCGGGGCGAGGGGCGGGGCGGGGCGAGGCGGAGAG
GTGCGGCGGCAGCCAATCAGAGCGGCGCGCTCCGAAAGTTTCCTTTTATGGCGAGGCGGCGGCGGCGGCG
GCCCTATAAAAAGCGAAGCGCGCGGCGGGCGGGAGTCGCTGCGTTGCCTTCGCCCCGTGCCCCGCTCCGC
GCCGCCTCGCGCCGCCCGCCCCGGCTCTGACTGACCGCGTTACTCCCACAGGTGAGCGGGCGGGACGGCC
CTTCTCCTCCGGGCTGTAATTAGCGCTTGGTTTAATGACGGCTCGTTTCTTTTCTGTGGCTGCGTGAAAG
CCTTAAAGGGCTCCGGGAGGGCCCTTTGTGCGGGGGGGAGCGGCTCGGGGGGTGCGTGCGTGTGTGTGTG
CGTGGGGAGCGCCGCGTGCGGCCCGCGCTGCCCGGCGGCTGTGAGCGCTGCGGGCGCGGCGCGGGGCTTT
GTGCGCTCCGCGTGTGCGCGAGGGGAGCGCGGCCGGGGGCGGTGCCCCGCGGTGCGGGGGGGCTGCGAGG
GGAACAAAGGCTGCGTGCGGGGTGTGTGCGTGGGGGGGTGAGCAGGGGGTGTGGGCGCGGCGGTCGGGCT
GTAACCCCCCCCTGCACCCCCCTCCCCGAGTTGCTGAGCACGGCCCGGCTTCGGGTGCGGGGCTCCGTGC
GGGGCGTGGCGCGGGGCTCGCCGTGCCGGGCGGGGGGTGGCGGCAGGTGGGGGTGCCGGGCGGGGCGGGG
CCGCCTCGGGCCGGGGAGGGCTCGGGGGAGGGGCGCGGCGGCCCCGGAGCGCCGGCGGCTGTCGAGGCGC
GGCGAGCCGCAGCCATTGCCTTTTATGGTAATCGTGCGAGAGGGCGCAGGGACTTCCTTTGTCCCAAATC
TGGCGGAGCCGAAATCTGGGAGGCGCCGCCGCACCCCCTCTAGCGGGCGCGGGCGAAGCGGTGCGGCGCC
GGCAGGAAGGAAATGGGCGGGGAGGGCCTTCGTGCGTCGCCGCGCCGCCGTCCCCTTCTCCATCTCCAGC
CTCGGGGCTGCCGCAGGGGGACGGCTGCCTTCGGGGGGGACGGGGCAGGGCGGGGTTCGGCTTCTGGCGT
GTGACCGGCGGCTCTAGAGCCTCTGCTAACCATGTTCATGCCTTCTTCTTTTTCCTACAGCTCCTGGGCA
ACGTGCTGGTTATTGTGCTGTCTCATCATTTTGGCAAAGAATTCTGCAGTCGACGGTACCGCGGGCCCGG
GATCCACCGGTCGCCACCATGGTGAGCAAGGGCGAGGAGCTGTTCACCGGGGTGGTGCCCATCCTGGTCG
AGCTGGACGGCGACGTAAACGGCCACAAGTTCAGCGTGTCCGGCGAGGGCGAGGGCGATGCCACCTACGG
CAAGCTGACCCTGAAGTTCATCTGCACCACCGGCAAGCTGCCCGTGCCCTGGCCCACCCTCGTGACCACC
CTGACCTACGGCGTGCAGTGCTTCAGCCGCTACCCCGACCACATGAAGCAGCACGACTTCTTCAAGTCCG
CCATGCCCGAAGGCTACGTCCAGGAGCGCACCATCTTCTTCAAGGACGACGGCAACTACAAGACCCGCGC
CGAGGTGAAGTTCGAGGGCGACACCCTGGTGAACCGCATCGAGCTGAAGGGCATCGACTTCAAGGAGGAC
GGCAACATCCTGGGGCACAAGCTGGAGTACAACTACAACAGCCACAACGTCTATATCATGGCCGACAAGC
AGAAGAACGGCATCAAGGTGAACTTCAAGATCCGCCACAACATCGAGGACGGCAGCGTGCAGCTCGCCGA
CCACTACCAGCAGAACACCCCCATCGGCGACGGCCCCGTGCTGCTGCCCGACAACCACTACCTGAGCACC
CAGTCCGCCCTGAGCAAAGACCCCAACGAGAAGCGCGATCACATGGTCCTGCTGGAGTTCGTGACCGCCG
CCGGGATCACTCTCGGCATGGACGAGCTGTACAAGTAAAGCGGCCTGGAGGCTTGCTGAAGGCTGTATGC
TGAATCCAAGCAGTCAGCATTGAGTTTTGGCCACTGACTGACTCAATGCTCTGCTTGGATTCAGGACACA
AGGCCTGTTACTAGCACTCACATGGAACAAATGCGGCCGCACTCCTCAGGTGCAGGCTGCCTATCAGAAG
GTGGTGGCTGGTGTGGCCAATGCCCTGGCTCACAAATACCACTGAGATCTTTTTCCCTCTGCCAAAAATT
ATGGGGACATCATGAAGCCCCTTGAGCATCTGACTTCTGGCTAATAAAGGAAATTTATTTTCATTGCAAT
AGTGTGTTGGAATTTTTTGTGTCTCTCACTCGGAAGGACATATGGGAGGGCAAATCATTTAAAACATCAG
AATGAGTATTTGGTTTAGAGTTTGGCAACATATGCCCATATGCTGGCTGCCATGAACAAAGGTTGGCTAT
AAAGAGGTCATCAGTATATGAAACAGCCCCCTGCTGTCCATTCCTTATTCCATAGAAAAGCCTTGACTTG
AGGTTAGATTTTTTTTATATTTTGTTTTGTGTTATTTTTTTCTTTAACATCCCTAAAATTTTCCTTACAT
GTTTTACTAGCCAGATTTTTCCTCCTCTCCTGACTACTCCCAGTCATAGCTGTCCCTCTTCTCTTATGGA
GATCCCTCGACCTGCAGCCCAAGCTTGGCGTAATCATGGTCATAGCTGTTTCCTGTGTGAAATTGTTATC
CGCTCACAATTCCACACAACATACGAGCCGGAAGCATAAAGTGTAAAGCCTGGGGTGCCTAATGAGTGAG
CTAACTCACATTAATTGCGTTGCGCTCACTGCCCGCTTTCCAGTCGGGAAACCTGTCGTGCCAGCGGATC
CGCATCTCAATTAGTCAGCAACCATAGTCCCGCCCCTAACTCCGCCCATCCCGCCCCTAACTCCGCCCAG
TTCCGCCCATTCTCCGCCCCATGGCTGACTAATTTTTTTTATTTATGCAGAGGCCGAGGCCGCCTCGGCC
TCTGAGCTATTCCAGAAGTAGTGAGGAGGCTTTTTTGGAGGCCTAGGCTTTTGCAAAAAGCTAACTTGTT
TATTGCAGCTTATAATGGTTACAAATAAAGCAATAGCATCACAAATTTCACAAATAAAGCATTTTTTTCA
CTGCATTCTAGTTGTGGTTTGTCCAAACTCATCAATGTATCTTATCATGTCTGGATCCGCTGCATTAATG
AATCGGCCAACGCGCGGGGAGAGGCGGTTTGCGTATTGGGCGCTCTTCCGCTTCCTCGCTCACTGACTCG
CTGCGCTCGGTCGTTCGGCTGCGGCGAGCGGTATCAGCTCACTCAAAGGCGGTAATACGGTTATCCACAG
AATCAGGGGATAACGCAGGAAAGAACATGTGAGCAAAAGGCCAGCAAAAGGCCAGGAACCGTAAAAAGGC
CGCGTTGCTGGCGTTTTTCCATAGGCTCCGCCCCCCTGACGAGCATCACAAAAATCGACGCTCAAGTCAG
AGGTGGCGAAACCCGACAGGACTATAAAGATACCAGGCGTTTCCCCCTGGAAGCTCCCTCGTGCGCTCTC
CTGTTCCGACCCTGCCGCTTACCGGATACCTGTCCGCCTTTCTCCCTTCGGGAAGCGTGGCGCTTTCTCA
ATGCTCACGCTGTAGGTATCTCAGTTCGGTGTAGGTCGTTCGCTCCAAGCTGGGCTGTGTGCACGAACCC
CCCGTTCAGCCCGACCGCTGCGCCTTATCCGGTAACTATCGTCTTGAGTCCAACCCGGTAAGACACGACT
TATCGCCACTGGCAGCAGCCACTGGTAACAGGATTAGCAGAGCGAGGTATGTAGGCGGTGCTACAGAGTT
CTTGAAGTGGTGGCCTAACTACGGCTACACTAGAAGGACAGTATTTGGTATCTGCGCTCTGCTGAAGCCA
GTTACCTTCGGAAAAAGAGTTGGTAGCTCTTGATCCGGCAAACAAACCACCGCTGGTAGCGGTGGTTTTT
TTGTTTGCAAGCAGCAGATTACGCGCAGAAAAAAAGGATCTCAAGAAGATCCTTTGATCTTTTCTACGGG
GTCTGACGCTCAGTGGAACGAAAACTCACGTTAAGGGATTTTGGTCATGAGATTATCAAAAAGGATCTTC
ACCTAGATCCTTTTAAATTAAAAATGAAGTTTTAAATCAATCTAAAGTATATATGAGTAAACTTGGTCTG
ACAGTTACCAATGCTTAATCAGTGAGGCACCTATCTCAGCGATCTGTCTATTTCGTTCATCCATAGTTGC
CTGACTCCCCGTCGTGTAGATAACTACGATACGGGAGGGCTTACCATCTGGCCCCAGTGCTGCAATGATA
CCGCGAGACCCACGCTCACCGGCTCCAGATTTATCAGCAATAAACCAGCCAGCCGGAAGGGCCGAGCGCA
GAAGTGGTCCTGCAACTTTATCCGCCTCCATCCAGTCTATTAATTGTTGCCGGGAAGCTAGAGTAAGTAG
TTCGCCAGTTAATAGTTTGCGCAACGTTGTTGCCATTGCTACAGGCATCGTGGTGTCACGCTCGTCGTTT
GGTATGGCTTCATTCAGCTCCGGTTCCCAACGATCAAGGCGAGTTACATGATCCCCCATGTTGTGCAAAA
AAGCGGTTAGCTCCTTCGGTCCTCCGATCGTTGTCAGAAGTAAGTTGGCCGCAGTGTTATCACTCATGGT
TATGGCAGCACTGCATAATTCTCTTACTGTCATGCCATCCGTAAGATGCTTTTCTGTGACTGGTGAGTAC
TCAACCAAGTCATTCTGAGAATAGTGTATGCGGCGACCGAGTTGCTCTTGCCCGGCGTCAATACGGGATA
ATACCGCGCCACATAGCAGAACTTTAAAAGTGCTCATCATTGGAAAACGTTCTTCGGGGCGAAAACTCTC
AAGGATCTTACCGCTGTTGAGATCCAGTTCGATGTAACCCACTCGTGCACCCAACTGATCTTCAGCATCT
TTTACTTTCACCAGCGTTTCTGGGTGAGCASAAACAGGAAGGCAAAATGCCGCAAAAAAGGGAATAAGGG
CGACACGGAAATGTTGAATACTCATACTCTTCCTTTTTCAATATTATTGAAGCATTTATCAGGGTTATTG
TCTCATGAGCGGATACATATTTGAATGTATTTAGAAAAATAAACAAATAGGGGTTCCGCGCACATTTCCC
CGAAAAGTGCCACCTG
