>Addgene plasmid #73981 | CAG-EGFP-Otx2shRNA1 | addgene partial sequence | sequence record 141465 | pCAG-F 5'-GCAACGTGCTGGTTATTGTG-3'
AAGAATTCTGCAGTCGACGGTACCGCGGGCCCGGGATCCACCGGTCGCCACCATGGTGAGCAAGGGCGAG
GAGCTGTTCACCGGGGTGGTGCCCATCCTGGTCGAGCTGGACGGCGACGTAAACGGCCACAAGTTCAGCG
TGTCCGGCGAGGGCGAGGGCGATGCCACCTACGGCAAGCTGACCCTGAAGTTCATCTGCACCACCGGCAA
GCTGCCCGTGCCCTGGCCCACCCTCGTGACCACCCTGACCTACGGCGTGCAGTGCTTCAGCCGCTACCCC
GACCACATGAAGCAGCACGACTTCTTCAAGTCCGCCATGCCCGAAGGCTACGTCCAGGAGCGCACCATCT
TCTTCAAGGACGACGGCAACTACAAGACCCGCGCCGAGGTGAAGTTCGAGGGCGACACCCTGGTGAACCG
CATCGAGCTGAAGGGCATCGACTTCAAGGAGGACGGCAACATCCTGGGGCACAAGCTGGAGTACAACTAC
AACAGCCACAACGTCTATATCATGGCCGACAAGCAGAAGAACGGCATCAAGGTGAACTTCAAGATCCGCC
ACAACATCGAGGACGGCAGCGTGCAGCTCGCCGACCACTACCAGCAGAACACCCCCATCGGCGACGGCCC
CGTGCTGCTGCCCGACAACCACTACCTGAGCACCCAGTCCGCCCTGAGCAAAGACCCCAACGAGAAGCGC
GATCACATGGTCCTGCTGGAGTTCGTGACCGCCGCCGGGATCACTCTCGGCATGGACGAGCTGTACAAGT
AAAGCGGCCTGGAGGCTTGCTGAAGGCTGTATGCTGAATCCAAGCAGTCAGCATTGAGTTTTGGCCACTG
ACTGACTCAATGCTCTGCTTGGATTCAGGACACAAGGCCTGTTACTAGCACTCACATGGAACAAATGCGG
CCGCACTCCTCAGGTGCAGGCTGCCTATCAGAAGGTGGTGGCTGGTGTGGCCAATGCCCTGGCTCACAAA
TACCACTGAGA
