>Addgene plasmid #73981 | CAG-EGFP-Otx2shRNA1 | addgene partial sequence | sequence record 141466 | M13pUC-Rev 5'-AGCGGATAACAATTTCACACAGG-3'
ATGATTACGCCAAGCTTGGGCTGCAGGTCGAGGGATCTCCATAAGAGAAGAGGGACAGCTATGACTGGGA
GTAGTCAGGAGAGGAGGAAAAATCTGGCTAGTAAAACATGTAAGGAAAATTTTAGGGATGTTAAAGAAAA
AAATAACACAAAACAAAATATAAAAAAAATCTAACCTCAAGTCAAGGCTTTTCTATGGAATAAGGAATGG
ACAGCAGGGGGCTGTTTCATATACTGATGACCTCTTTATAGCCAACCTTTGTTCATGGCAGCCAGCATAT
GGGCATATGTTGCCAAACTCTAAACCAAATACTCATTCTGATGTTTTAAATGATTTGCCCTCCCATATGT
CCTTCCGAGTGAGAGACACAAAAAATTCCAACACACTATTGCAATGAAAATAAATTTCCTTTATTAGCCA
GAAGTCAGATGCTCAAGGGGCTTCATGATGTCCCCATAATTTTTGGCAGAGGGAAAAAGATCTCAGTGGT
ATTTGTGAGCCAGGGCATTGGCCACACCAGCCACCACCTTCTGATAGGCAGCCTGCACCTGAGGAGTGCG
GCCGCATTTGTTCCATGTGAGTGCTAGTAACAGGCCTTGTGTCCTGAATCCAAGCAGAGCATTGAGTCAG
TCAGTGGCCAAAACTCAATGCTGACTGCTTGGATTCAGCATACAGCCTTCAGCAAGCCTCCAGGCCGCTT
TACTTGTACAGCTCGTCCATGCCGAGAGTGATCCCGGCGGCGGTCACGAACTCCAGCAGGACCATGTGAT
CGCGCTTCTCGTTGGGGTCTTTGCTCAGGGCGGACTGGGTGCTCAGGTAGTGGTTGTCGGGCAGCAGCAC
GGGGCCGTCGCCGATGGGGGTGTTCTGCTGGTAGTGGTCGGCGAGCTGCACGCTGCCGTCCTCGATGTTG
TGGCGGATCTTGAAGTTCACCTTGATGCCGTTCTTCTGCTTGTCGGCCATGATATAGACGTTGTGGCTGT
TGTAGTTGTACTCCAGCTTGTGCCCCAGGATGTTGCCGTCCTCCTTGAAGTCGATGCCC
